Addgene plasmid #17817: pMBIS
Depositing lab: Jay Keasling. Depositing organization: University of California, Berkeley. Publication: Engineering a mevalonate pathway in Escherichia coli for production of terpenoids. Martin VJ, Pitera DJ, Withers ST, Newman JD, Keasling JD. Nat Biotechnol. 2003 Jul . 21(7):796-802. 10.1038/nbt833 PubMed 12778056.
Backbone
  Vector backbone: n/a
  Vector type: Bacterial Expression, Synthetic Biology
Growth in bacteria
  Bacterial resistance: Tetracycline, 10 μg/mL
  Growth temperature: 37°C
  Growth strain: DH10B
  Copy number: Low Copy
Gene/Insert
  Gene/Insert name: mevalonate kinase, phosphomevalonate kinase, mevalonate pyrophosphate decarboxylatse, IPP isomerase, FPP synthase
  Species: S. cerevisiae (budding yeast); E. coli
  Cloning method: Restriction Enzyme
  Sequencing primers: 5′ n/a; 3′ n/a
Terms and licenses: Academic/Nonprofit Terms; Industry Terms: Not Available to Industry
Depositor comments: does not contain lacI/ ERG1, ERG8, MVD1: S. cerevisiae/ idi, ispA: E. Coli
How to cite: pMBIS was a gift from Jay Keasling (Addgene plasmid # 17817 ; http://n2t.net/addgene:17817 ; RRID:Addgene_17817)
