[The description below was written by a language model from this plasmid's Addgene catalogue record and pLannotate feature annotations shown in this document.]
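Description:
pMBIS is a low-copy bacterial expression plasmid of about 10.6 kb, built for metabolic engineering of the lower ("bottom") half of the mevalonate pathway in Escherichia coli. The catalogue does not name a backbone. The feature table, however, shows the broad-host-range pBBR1 origin together with its Rep protein gene, which is needed for replication from that origin. Selection is by tetracycline, through a complete tetA efflux gene driven by its own tet promoter. Short remnants of a chloramphenicol resistance gene, an M13 origin, lacZα and pBluescript-type polylinker sequence are leftovers from the parental cloning vector, as are the flanking T7 and T3 promoters.

The payload is a five-gene synthetic operon arranged in a single orientation downstream of a lac promoter with its CAP binding site and lac operator. In transcriptional order it encodes three Saccharomyces cerevisiae enzymes: mevalonate kinase (ERG12), phosphomevalonate kinase (ERG8) and mevalonate pyrophosphate decarboxylase (MVD1). These are followed by E. coli IPP isomerase (idi) and farnesyl pyrophosphate synthase (ispA). Together they convert mevalonate to IPP and DMAPP and then to FPP, the precursor of sesquiterpenes. The depositor comment lists the first yeast gene as "ERG1", but the annotated coding sequence matches ERG12, consistent with the stated mevalonate kinase.

Only a small lacI fragment is present, and the depositor confirms that the plasmid lacks a functional lacI. Repression of the operon therefore depends on lac repressor supplied by the host or by another plasmid. According to the associated publication title, the construct was made to engineer a mevalonate pathway in E. coli for terpenoid production.
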