Features (pLannotate 1.2.2; 21 found; start..end, strand, type, name):
   1023..1792    +  rep_origin     pBBR1 oriV: replication origin of the broad-host-range plasmid pBBR1 from Bordetella bronchiseptica; requires the pBBR1 Rep protein for replication
   1793..2455    +  CDS            pBBR1 Rep: replication protein for the broad-host-range plasmid pBBR1 from Bordetella bronchiseptica
   2516..2585    +  CDS            TcR (fragment): tetracycline efflux protein; tet; confers resistance to tetracycline
   2914..2943    -  CDS            CmR (fragment): chloramphenicol acetyltransferase confers resistance to chloramphenicol
   2943..3021    +  rep_origin     M13 ori (fragment): M13 bacteriophage origin of replication; arrow indicates direction of (+) strand synthesis
   3025..3180    -  CDS            lacZα (fragment): LacZα fragment of β-galactosidase; lacZ fragment
   3188..3206    +  promoter       T7 promoter: promoter for bacteriophage T7 RNA polymerase
   3224..4120    -  CDS            ispA: ISPA_ECOLI - Experimental evidence at protein level: Swiss-Prot protein existence level 1. From Escherichia coli (strain K12).
   4130..4174    +  misc_feature   MCS (fragment): pBluescript multiple cloning site
   4178..4723    -  CDS            idi: IDI_ECOLI - Also known as ygfV. Experimental evidence at protein level: Swiss-Prot protein existence level 1. Catalyzes the 1,3-allylic rearrangement of the homoallylic substrate isopentenyl (IPP) to its highly electrophilic allylic isomer, dimethylallyl diphosphate (DMAPP). From Escherichia coli (strain K12).
   4753..5940    -  CDS            MVD1: MVD1_YEAST - Also known as ERG19, MPD. Experimental evidence at protein level: Swiss-Prot protein existence level 1. From Saccharomyces cerevisiae (strain ATCC 204508 / S288c) (Baker's yeast).
   5956..7308    -  CDS            ERG8: ERG8_YEAST - Experimental evidence at protein level: Swiss-Prot protein existence level 1. From Saccharomyces cerevisiae (strain ATCC 204508 / S288c) (Baker's yeast).
   7324..8652    -  CDS            ERG12: KIME_YEAST - Also known as RAR1. Experimental evidence at protein level: Swiss-Prot protein existence level 1. RAR (regulation of autonomous replication) is a protein whose activity increases the mitotic stability of plasmids. From Saccharomyces cerevisiae (strain ATCC 204508 / S288c) (Baker's yeast).
   8668..8727    +  misc_feature   MCS (fragment): pBluescript multiple cloning site
   8740..8758    -  promoter       T3 promoter: promoter for bacteriophage T3 RNA polymerase
   8803..8819    -  protein_bind   lac operator: The lac repressor binds to the lac operator to inhibit transcription in E. coli. This inhibition can be relieved by adding lactose or isopropyl-β-D-thiogalactopyranoside (IPTG). lac repressor encoded by lacI
   8827..8857    -  promoter       lac promoter: promoter for the E. coli lac operon
   8872..8893    -  protein_bind   CAP binding site: CAP binding activates transcription in the presence of cAMP. E. coli catabolite activator protein
   8906..8998    -  CDS            lacI (fragment): lac repressor; lacI; The lac repressor binds to the lac operator to inhibit transcription in E. coli. This inhibition can be relieved by adding lactose or isopropyl-β-D-thiogalactopyranoside (IPTG).
   9090..10277   -  CDS            tetA: TCR3_ECOLX - Experimental evidence at protein level: Swiss-Prot protein existence level 1. Resistance to tetracycline by an active tetracycline efflux. This is an energy-dependent process that decreases the accumulation of the antibiotic in whole cells. This protein functions as a metal- tetracycline/H(+) antiporter. From Escherichia coli. This protein is used as a marker in many commonly used cloning vectors, such as pBR322 and pACYC184.
  10325..10353   -  promoter       tet promoter: E. coli promoter for tetracycline efflux protein gene
>Addgene plasmid #17817 | pMBIS | depositor full sequence | sequence record 8739 | Author sequence
CTCGGGCCGTCTCTTGGGCTTGATCGGCCTTCTTGCGCATCTCACGCGCTCCTGCGGCGGCCTGTAGGGC
AGGCTCATACCCCTGCCGAACCGCTTTTGTCAGCCGGTCGGCCACGGCTTCCGGCGTCTCAACGCGCTTT
GAGATTCCCAGCTTTTCGGCCAATCCCTGCGGTGCATAGGCGCGTGGCTCGACCGCTTGCGGGCTGATGG
TGACGTGGCCCACTGGTGGCCGCTCCAGGGCCTCGTAGAACGCCTGAATGCGCGTGTGACGTGCCTTGCT
GCCCTCGATGCCCCGTTGCAGCCCTAGATCGGCCACAGCGGCCGCAAACGTGGTCTGGTCGCGGGTCATC
TGCGCTTTGTTGCCGATGAACTCCTTGGCCGACAGCCTGCCGTCCTGCGTCAGCGGCACCACGAACGCGG
TCATGTGCGGGCTGGTTTCGTCACGGTGGATGCTGGCCGTCACGATGCGATCCGCCCCGTACTTGTCCGC
CAGCCACTTGTGCGCCTTCTCGAAGAACGCCGCCTGCTGTTCTTGGCTGGCCGACTTCCACCATTCCGGG
CTGGCCGTCATGACGTACTCGACCGCCAACACAGCGTCCTTGCGCCGCTTCTCTGGCAGCAACTCGCGCA
GTCGGCCCATCGCTTCATCGGTGCTGCTGGCCGCCCAGTGCTCGTTCTCTGGCGTCCTGCTGGCGTCAGC
GTTGGGCGTCTCGCGCTCGCGGTAGGCGTGCTTGAGACTGGCCGCCACGTTGCCCATTTTCGCCAGCTTC
TTGCATCGCATGATCGCGTATGCCGCCATGCCTGCCCCTCCCTTTTGGTGTCCAACCGGCTCGACGGGGG
CAGCGCAAGGCGGTGCCTCCGGCGGGCCACTCAATGCTTGAGTATACTCACTAGACTTTGCTTCGCAAAG
TCGTGACCGCCTACGGCGGCTGCGGCGCCCTACGGGCTTGCTCTCCGGGCTTCGCCCTGCGCGGTCGCTG
CGCTCCCTTGCCAGCCCGTGGATATGTGGACGATGGCCGCGAGCGGCCACCGGCTGGCTCGCTTCGCTCG
GCCCGTGGACAACCCTGCTGGACAAGCTGATGGACAGGCTGCGCCTGCCCACGAGCTTGACCACAGGGAT
TGCCCACCGGCTACCCAGCCTTCGACCACATACCCACCGGCTCCAACTGCGCGGCCTGCGGCCTTGCCCC
ATCAATTTTTTTAATTTTCTCTGGGGAAAAGCCTCCGGCCTGCGGCCTGCGCGCTTCGCTTGCCGGTTGG
ACACCAAGTGGAAGGCGGGTCAAGGCTCGCGCAGCGACCGCGCAGCGGCTTGGCCTTGACGCGCCTGGAA
CGACCCAAGCCTATGCGAGTGGGGGCAGTCGAAGGCGAAGCCCGCCCGCCTGCCCCCCGAGCCTCACGGC
GGCGAGTGCGGGGGTTCCAAGGGGGCAGCGCCACCTTGGGCAAGGCCGAAGGCCGCGCAGTCGATCAACA
AGCCCCGGAGGGGCCACTTTTTGCCGGAGGGGGAGCCGCGCCGAAGGCGTGGGGGAACCCCGCAGGGGTG
CCCTTCTTTGGGCACCAAAGAACTAGATATAGGGCGAAATGCGAAAGACTTAAAAATCAACAACTTAAAA
AAGGGGGGTACGCAACAGCTCATTGCGGCACCCCCCGCAATAGCTCATTGCGTAGGTTAAAGAAAATCTG
TAATTGACTGCCACTTTTACGCAACGCATAATTGTTGTCGCGCTGCCGAAAAGTTGCAGCTGATTGCGCA
TGGTGCCGCAACCGTGCGGCACCCTACCGCATGGAGATAAGCATGGCCACGCAGTCCAGAGAAATCGGCA
TTCAAGCCAAGAACAAGCCCGGTCACTGGGTGCAAACGGAACGCAAAGCGCATGAGGCGTGGGCCGGGCT
TATTGCGAGGAAACCCACGGCGGCAATGCTGCTGCATCACCTCGTGGCGCAGATGGGCCACCAGAACGCC
GTGGTGGTCAGCCAGAAGACACTTTCCAAGCTCATCGGACGTTCTTTGCGGACGGTCCAATACGCAGTCA
AGGACTTGGTGGCCGAGCGCTGGATCTCCGTCGTGAAGCTCAACGGCCCCGGCACCGTGTCGGCCTACGT
GGTCAATGACCGCGTGGCGTGGGGCCAGCCCCGCGACCAGTTGCGCCTGTCGGTGTTCAGTGCCGCCGTG
GTGGTTGATCACGACGACCAGGACGAATCGCTGTTGGGGCATGGCGACCTGCGCCGCATCCCGACCCTGT
ATCCGGGCGAGCAGCAACTACCGACCGGCCCCGGCGAGGAGCCGCCCAGCCAGCCCGGCATTCCGGGCAT
GGAACCAGACCTGCCAGCCTTGACCGAAACGGAGGAATGGGAACGGCGCGGGCAGCAGCGCCTGCCGATG
CCCGATGAGCCGTGTTTTCTGGACGATGGCGAGCCGTTGGAGCCGCCGACACGGGTCACGCTGCCGCGCC
GGTAGCACTTGGGTTGCGCAGCAACCCGTAAGTGCGCTGTTCCAGACTATCGGCTGTAGCCGCCTCGCCG
CCCTATACCTTGTCTGCCTCCCCGCGTTGCGTCGCGGTGCATGGAGCCGGGCCACCTCGACCTGAATGGA
AGCCGGCGGCACCTCGCTAACGGATTCACCGTTTTTATCAGGCTCTGGGAGGCAGAATAAATGATCATAT
CGTCAATTATTACCTCCACGGGGAGAGCCTGAGCAAACTGGCCTCAGGCATTTGAGAAGCACACGGTCAC
ACTGCTTCCGGTAGTCAATAAACCGGTAAACCAGCAATAGACATAAGCGGCTATTTAACGACCCTGCCCT
GAACCGACGACCGGGTCGAATTTGCTTTCGAATTTCTGCCATTCATCCGCTTATTATCACTTATTCAGGC
GTAGCACCAGGCGTTTAAGGGCACCAATAACTGCCTTAAAAAAATTACGCCCCGCCCTGCCACTCATCGC
AGTCGGCCTATTGGTTAAAAAATGAGCTGATTTAACAAAAATTTAACGCGAATTTTAACAAAATATTAAC
GCTTACAATTTCCATTCGCCATTCAGGCTGCGCAACTGTTGGGAAGGGCGATCGGTGCGGGCCTCTTCGC
TATTACGCCAGCTGGCGAAAGGGGGATGTGCTGCAAGGCGATTAAGTTGGGTAACGCCAGGGTTTTCCCA
GTCACGACGTTGTAAAACGACGGCCAGTGAGCGCGCGTAATACGACTCACTATAGGGCGAATTGGAGCTC
TTATTTATTACGCTGGATGATGTAGTCCGCTAGCGCTTCCAGTGCCGAGGTATCGAGTGACTGTTCAGCC
AGTTGTTTCAGCGACTGACGGGCATCGTCGATCAGATCCCGGGCTTTCTTCCGGGCTTGCTCAAGACCCA
GAAGTGCAGGGTAGGTACTTTTACCAAGTTGCTGGTCGGCACCCTGGCGTTTTCCCAACGTTGCAGTATC
TCCCACCACATCCAGGATGTCATCCTGAACCTGGAAGGCAAGGCCGATGCTCTCTGCATACTTGTCGAGT
ACCGGCAGAGCACGACGTCCTTTATCTCCGGCGCTTAATGCACCAAGGCGAACGGCGGCGCGAATCAATG
CGCCGGTTTTATGACGATGAATACGCTCAAGCGCGTCCAGAGGTACGTGTTTGCCTTCCGCGTCTAAATC
TAATGCCTGACCACCGCACATTCCGGCAATACCACTGGCGCTCGCCAGTTCAGAAATCATCGAAATTCTG
TCGCGGTCCGACACTTCCGGCATATCGGCATCGCTTAAAATCGAGAACGCCAGCGTTTGTAAAGCGTCGC
CAGCGAGAATCGCGTTTGCTTCGCCAAACTTCACATGGCAGGTTGGCAAACCGCGACGCAGATCGTCATC
ATCCATTGCCGGTAAATCATCATGAATTAATGAGTAAGCGTGGATACACTCAACGGCGGCAGCGGGTGCG
TCCAGCGTGTTTGTGCTAACGCCGAACATATGACCGGTGGCATAAACCAGGAAAGGTCGCAGGCGCTTAC
CACCTAATAATGCGCCATACTGCATGGTTTCGACCACGGGAGTGTTCTGAAAGGGCAGTGGGGCGATAAA
ACGGCTCAGCGCCTGGTTGGCCTGCTTAACGCAGGCTTCGAGTTGCTGCGGAAAGTCCATTACTCATTCC
TCCTCCGCGGTGGCGGCCGCTCTAGAACTAGTGGATCCCCCGGGTTATTTAAGCTGGGTAAATGCAGATA
ATCGTTTTCTGGCTTCGCGATTTGTCGCCTGCATCACCATCCACGGACTGAACGCCCACGGCGTGGCATC
AATACCGTGTAATACATCTGCTAAATCACACCATTGATAATCCATCACTTCATCATCATTGATCTGTAAC
GCACTAGTGGTGCGTGCGGCAAATACCGGACACACTTCATTTTCCACAATGCCACTCGGATCGGTGGCGC
GGTAGCGAAAGTCAGGATAGATAGATTCAGGAGGCGTAATTTCCACGCCAAGCTCATAACGGCAACGGCG
GATCACTGCGTCTTCGTTGCTTTCTCCCAGTTGTGGGTGCCCACAAACCGAGTTAGTCCACACGCCAGGC
CATGCTTTTTTGCTCAGTGCGCGGCGGGTAACTAATAATTGTCCTTTGGCATTAAACAGCCAACTGGAGA
ACGCGAGATGTAAGCGGGTGTCTGCCGTGTGTGCGGCATACTTTTCCAGCGTACCCGTGGGAACTCCCTG
TGCATTCAATAAAATGACGTGTTCCGTTTGCATATAGTAATCCTCCTCCCGGGCTGCAGTTATTCCTTTG
GTAGACCAGTCTTTGCGTCAATCAAAGATTCGTTTGTTTCTTGTGGGCCTGAACCGACTTGAGTTAAAAT
CACTCTGGCAACATCCTTTTGCAACTCAAGATCCAATTCACGTGCAGTAAAGTTAGATGATTCAAATTGA
TGGTTGAAAGCCTCAAGCTGCTCAGTAGTAAATTTCTTGTCCCATCCAGGAACAGAGCCAAACAATTTAT
AGATAAATGCAAAGAGTTTCGACTCATTTTCAGCTAAGTAGTACAACACAGCATTTGGACCTGCATCAAA
CGTGTATGCAACGATTGTTTCTCCGTAAAACTGATTAATGGTGTGGCACCAACTGATGATACGCTTGGAA
GTGTCATTCATGTAGAATATTGGAGGGAAAGAGTCCAAACATGTGGCATGGAAAGAGTTGGAATCCATCA
TTGTTTCCTTTGCAAAGGTGGCGAAATCTTTTTCAACAATGGCTTTACGCATGACTTCAAATCTCTTTGG
TACGACATGTTCAATTCTTTCTTTAAATAGTTCGGAGGTTGCCACGGTCAATTGCATACCCTGAGTGGAA
CTCACATCCTTTTTAATATCGCTGACAACTAGGACACAAGCTTTCATCTGAGGCCAGTCAGAGCTGTCTG
CGATTTGTACTGCCATGGAATCATGACCATCTTCAGCTTTTCCCATTTCCCAGGCCACGTATCCGCCAAA
CAACGATCTACAAGCTGAACCAGACCCCTTTCTTGCTATTCTAGATATTTCTGAAGTTGACTGTGGTAAT
TGGTATAACTTAGCAATTGCAGAGACCAATGCAGCAAAGCCAGCAGCGGAGGAAGCTAAACCAGCTGCTG
TAGGAAAGTTATTTTCGGAGACAATGTGGAGTTTCCATTGAGATAATGTGGGCAATGAGGCGTCCTTCGA
TTCCATTTCCTTTCTTAATTGGCGTAGGTCGCGCAGACAATTTTGAGTTCTTTCATTGTCGATGCTGTGT
GGTTCTCCATTTAACCACAAAGTGTCGCGTTCAAACTCAGGTGCAGTAGCCGCAGAGGTCAACGTTCTGA
GGTCATCTTGCGATAAAGTCACTGATATGGACGAATTGGTGGGCAGATTCAACTTCGTGTCCCTTTTCCC
CCAATACTTAAGGGTTGCGATGTTGACGGGTGCGGTAACGGATGCTGTGTAAACGGTCATGAGTATTACC
TCCTATTTATCAAGATAAGTTTCCGGATCTTTTTCTTTCCTAACACCCCAGTCAGCCTGAGTTACATCCA
GCCATTGAACCTTAGAAAATCTTTTGTCATTAGCGGTTTGAGCCCTAAGATCAACATCTTGCTTAGTAAT
CACTGCAATGGCGTCATAACCACCAGCACCAGGTATTAAGCAAGTAAGAACTCCTTTTAAGGTCTGGCAA
TCATCCAATAAGCTAGTTTGTACGGGAGGTTCGATATCGGCACCAGATTCTTTAGTTATTTTTCTAAAGG
AACGTCTAATTGTGGCAACTGCATCTCTAACTTCTGTGATTTCAGGATACTTTTGACAGGTACAGTCATT
CCTCTCAAGAGACTCAAATATCTGATCGCTGTAATCGTCATGAGTCTCGTGTAAGCGATCTAGTTTAGAT
AGTCCATCCATAAATCTAGAATTTGCATGATCGAGTTCTGTATATATTTTCAAGCTTTCTGGCATATGCG
AATCATACCAATTTTTTACCTTCTGGACCAGTTTTACTGTTTCTGAACCATTCTTAATATCGCCCATCCA
TAAAGTTAATCCCGAAGGTAAATGGTTACTTTTAATCGTAATATTCCAGTCTTCTTCATCAACCAAATGC
GCCAGTTTACTGCCGTAAGTAGCACTTCCAATATCTGGCAAATTAGAGATTAATGCGGGTGGGAATCTTC
TATATCTGATAGATCCATATGCTGCCGCCGCTACATCAAACCCGCTTCCAATTTTACCCTGAGCTTGACA
ATGAGCAACTTGTGCTAAATTATGAATAACTTCTCTATATTTGTCTACATTATTTTCCAGGTCCGATACA
AAAAAGGAGGCCAAAGCTGTAGTTAAAACTGTGACTAAACCTGCCGAGGAGCCCAGCCCTGTTTTGGGAA
CTTCTTCAATTCTGTGCGAATGAAAACTCAATCTTCTGTTGCCACGATGTTCGGTAACGCTATCCTCCTG
AGAATGGTAGGCATCATCAGAGAAAATATCAATAACGAACAAGTTTCTATTGCAGTAGTCGTCCATGTTA
GGTTTAAAGTAGCTAAATACGTTAGCGATAACTTTTTCAATGAAAGGGTTCTTAGATCCGCCTATCGAAA
CAGGAATGAAGCCACTTTTAGGACTTATATGGTACAGCCACTCCCCATCTTTAAATTGTTTACTTTTCAC
ACGCACTTCAAACTTATCAGACCCTTGCAATGAACCGTAAGGATGGGCTACAGCATGCATTCTTGCCGAT
AATCCGACTACAAATGCTTCATATTTTGTATCTAAAACTAAATATCCACCAGCTAGTAACGCTTTCCCTG
GGGCACTGAAGGCTCTCAACTCTGACATTTGATCTGCCTCCTATGAAGTCCATGGNAAATTCGTGTTTCC
TGGCAATAATAGATCGTCAATTTGTTGCTTTGTGGTAGTTTTATTTTCAAATAATTGGAATACTAGGGAT
TTGATTTTAAGATCTTTATTCAAATTTTTTGCGCTTAACAAACAGCAGCCAGTCCCACCCAAGTCTGTTT
CAAATGTCTCGTAACTAAAATCATCTTGCAATTTCTTTTTGAAGCTGTCAATTTGCTCTTGAGTAATGTC
TCTTCGTAACAAAGTCAAAGAGCAACCGCCGCCACCAGCACCGGTAAGTTTTGTGGAGCCAATTCTCAAA
TCATCGCTCAGATTTTTAATAAGTTCTAATCCAGGATGAGAAACACCGATTGAGACAAGCAGTCCATGAT
TTATTCTTATCAATTCCAATAGTTGTTCATACAGTTCATTATTAGTTTCTACAGCCTCGTCATCGGTGCC
TTTACATTTACTTAACTTAGTCATGATCTCTAAGCCTTGTAGGGCACATTCACCCATGGCATCTAGAATT
GGCTTCATAACTTCAGGAAATTTCTCGGTGACCAACACACGAACGCGAGCAACAAGATCTTTTGTAGACC
TTGGAATTCTAGTATAGGTTAGGATCATTGGAATGGCTGGGAAATCATCTAAGAACTTAAAATTGTTTGT
GTTTATTGTTCCATTATGTGAGTCTTTTTCAAATAGCAGGGCATTACCATAAGTGGCCACAGCGTTATCT
ATTCCTGAAGGGGTACCGTGAATACACTTTTCACCTATGAAGGCCCATTGATTCACTATATGCTTATCGT
TTTCTGACAGCTTTTCCAAGTCATTAGATCCTATTAACCCCCCCAAGTAGGCCATAGCTAAGGCCAGTGA
TACAGAAATAGAGGCGCTTGAGCCCAACCCAGCACCGATGGGTAAAGTAGACTTTAAAGAAAACTTAATA
TTCTTGGCATGGGGGCATAGGCAAACAAACATATACAGGAAACAAAACGCTGCATGGTAGTGGAAGGATT
CGGATAGTTGAGCTAACAACGGATCCAAAAGACTAACGAGTTCCTGAGACAAGCCATCGGTGGCTTGTTG
AGCCTTGGCCAATTTTTGGGAGTTTACTTGATCCTCGGTGATGGCATTGAAATCATTGATGGACCACTTA
TGATTAAAGCTAATGTCCGGGAAGTCCAATTCAATAGTATCTGGTGCAGATGACTCGCTTATTAGCAGGT
AGGTTCTCAACGCAGACACACTAGCAGCGACGGCAGGCTTGTTGTACACAGCAGAGTGTTCACCAAAAAT
AATAACCTTTCCCGGTGCAGAAGTTAAGAACGGTAATGACATGGTTAATTCCTCCTACTGCAGGAATTCG
ATATCAAGCTTATCGATACCGTCGACCTCGAGGGGGGGCCCGGTACCCAGCTTTTGTTCCCTTTAGTGAG
GGTTAATTGCGCGCTTGGCGTAATCATGGTCATAGCTGTTTCCTGTGTGAAATTGTTATCCGCTCACAAT
TCCACACAACATACGAGCCGGAAGCATAAAGTGTAAAGCCTGGGGTGCCTAATGAGTGAGCTAACTCACA
TTAATTGCGTTGCGCTCACTGCCCGCTTTCCAGTCGGGAAACCTGTCGTGCCAGCTGCATTAATGAATCG
GCCAACGCGCGGGGAGAGGCGGTTTGCGTATTGGGCGCATTTGCGCATTCACAGTTCTCCGCAAGAATTG
ATTGGCTCCAATTCTTGGAGTGGTGAATCCGTTAGCGAGGTGCCGCCGGCTTCCATTCAGGTCGAGGTGG
CCCGGCTCCATGCACCGCGACGCAACGCGGGGAGGCAGACAAGGTATAGGGCGGCGCCTACAATCCATGC
CAACCCGTTCCATGTGCTCGCCGAGGCGGCATAAATCGCCGTGACGATCAGCGGTCCAGTGATCGAAGTT
AGGCTGGTAAGAGCCGCGAGCGATCCTTGAAGCTGTCCCTGATGGTCGTCATCTACCTGCCTGGACAGCA
TGGCCTGCAACGCGGGCATCCCGATGCCGCCGGAAGCGAGAAGAATCATAATGGGGAAGGCCATCCAGCC
TCGCGTCGCGAACGCCAGCAAGACGTAGCCCAGCGCGTCGGCCGCCATGCCGGCGATAATGGCCTGCTTC
TCGCCGAAACGTTTGGTGGCGGGACCAGTGACGAAGGCTTGAGCGAGGGCGTGCAAGATTCCGAATACCG
CAAGCGACAGGCCGATCATCGTCGCGCTCCAGCGAAAGCGGTCCTCGCCGAAAATGACCCAGAGCGCTGC
CGGCACCTGTCCTACGAGTTGCATGATAAAGAAGACAGTCATAAGTGCGGCGACGATAGTCATGCCCCGC
GCCCACCGGAAGGAGCTGACTGGGTTGAAGGCTCTCAAGGGCATCGGTCGACGCTCTCCCTTATGCGACT
CCTGCATTAGGAAGCAGCCCAGTAGTAGGTTGAGGCCGTTGAGCACCGCCGCCGCAAGGAATGGTGCATG
CAAGGAGATGGCGCCCAACAGTCCCCCGGCCACGGGGCCTGCCACCATACCCACGCCGAAACAAGCGCTC
ATGAGCCCGAAGTGGCGAGCCCGATCTTCCCCATCGGTGATGTCGGCGATATAGGCGCCAGCAACCGCAC
CTGTGGCGCCGGTGATGCCGGCCACGATGCGTCCGGCGTAGAGGATCCACAGGACGGGTGTGGTCGCCAT
GATCGCGTAGTCGATAGTGGCTCCAAGTAGCGAAGCGAGCAGGACTGGGCGGCGGCCAAAGCGGTCGGAC
AGTGCTCCGAGAACGGGTGCGCATAGAAATTGCATCAACGCATATAGCGCTAGCAGCACGCCATAGTGAC
TGGCGATGCTGTCGGAATGGACGATATCCCGCAAGAGGCCCGGCAGTACCGGCATAACCAAGCCTATGCC
TACAGCATCCAGGGTGACGGTGCCGAGGATGACGATGAGCGCATTGTTAGATTTCATACACGGTGCCTGA
CTGCGTTAGCAATTTAACTGTGATAAACTACCGCATTAAAGCTTATCGATGATAAGCTGTCAAACATGAG
AATTCTTGAAGACGAAAGGGCCTCGTGATACGCCTATTTTTATAGGTTAATGTCATGATAATAATGGTTT
CTTAGACGTCAGGTGGCACTTTTCGGGGAAATGTGCGCGCCCGCGTTCCTGCTGGCGCTGGGCCTGTTTC
TGGCGCTGGACTTCCCGCTGTTCCGTCAGCAGCTTTTCGCCCACGGCCTTGATGATCGCGGCGGCCTTGG
CCTGCATATCCCGATTCAACGGCCCCAGGGCGTCCAGAACGGGCTTCAGGCGCTCCCGAAGGT
