>Addgene plasmid #17817 | pMBIS | addgene partial sequence | sequence record 23742 | T7 5'-TAATACGACTCACTATAGGG-3'
TNTTTTCGCTGGATGATGTAGNCCGCTAGCGCTTCCAGTGCCGAGGTATCGAGTGACTGTTCAGCNAGTT
GTTTCAGCGACTGACGGGCATCGTCGATCAGATCCCGGGCTTTCTTCCGGGCTTGCTCAAGGCCCAGAAG
TGCAGGGTAGGTACTTTTACCAAGTTGCTGGTCGGCACCCTGGCGTTTTCCCAACGTTGCAGTATCTCCC
ACCACATCCAGGATGTCATCCTGAACCTGGAAGGCAAGGCCGATGCTCTCTGCATACTTGTCGAGTACCG
GCAGAGCACGACGTCCTTTATCTCCGGCGCTTAATGCACCAAGGCGAACGGCGGCGCGAATCAATGCGCC
GGTTTTATGACGATGAATACGCTCAAGCGCGTCCAGAGGTACGTGTTTGCCTTCCGCGTCTAAATCTAAT
GCCTGACCACCGCACATTCCGGCAATACCACTGGCGCTCGCCAGTTCAGAAATCATCGAAATTCTGTCGC
GGTCCGACACTTCCGGCATATCGGCATCGCTTAAAATCGAGAACGCCAGCGTTTGTAAAGCGTCGCCAGC
GAGAATCGCGTTTGCTTCGCCAAACTTCACATGGCAGGTTGGCAAACCGCGACGCAGATCGTCATCATCC
ATTGCCGGTAAATNATCATGAATTAATGAGTAAGCGTGGATACACTCAACGGCGGCAGCCCGGTGCGTCC
AGCGTGTTTGTNCTAACGCCNAACATATGACCGGNGGCATAAACCAGGGAAGGNGGCAGGGCGCTTACCA
CCTAATANTGCGCCATACTGCATGNTTTCGACACGGGANTGTNTG
